Addgene plasmid #218932: Dual-CRISPR-Cas9-U6-H1 (pBP48)
Purpose: (Empty Backbone) The backbone dual-CRISPR plasmid containing Cas9 that is used for making dual-CRISPR plasmids.
Depositing lab: Baoxu Pang. Depositing organization: Leiden University Medical Center. Publication: Genome-wide Cas9-mediated screening of essential non-coding regulatory elements via libraries of paired single-guide RNAs. Li Y, Tan M, Akkari-Henic A, Zhang L, Kip M, Sun S, Sepers JJ, Xu N, Ariyurek Y, Kloet SL, Davis RP, Mikkers H, Gruber JJ, Snyder MP, Li X, Pang B. Nat Biomed Eng. 2024 May 22. doi: 10.1038/s41551-024-01204-8. PubMed 38778183.
Backbone
  Vector backbone: PX459
  Vector type: Mammalian Expression, CRISPR
  Selectable markers: Puromycin
  Tag / fusion protein: 3XHA (N terminal on insert); 2A-Puro (C terminal on insert)
Growth in bacteria
  Bacterial resistance: Ampicillin, 100 μg/mL
  Growth temperature: 37°C
  Growth strain: DH5alpha
  Copy number: Unknown
Gene/Insert
  Sequencing primers: 5′ hU6-F; 3′ hH1-F
Terms and licenses: Academic/Nonprofit Terms; Industry Terms: Not Available to Industry
How to cite: Dual-CRISPR-Cas9-U6-H1 (pBP48) was a gift from Baoxu Pang (Addgene plasmid # 218932 ; http://n2t.net/addgene:218932 ; RRID:Addgene_218932)
