[The description below was written by a language model from this plasmid's Addgene catalogue record and pLannotate feature annotations shown in this document.]
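Description:
Dual-CRISPR-Cas9-U6-H1 (pBP48) is an empty-backbone mammalian CRISPR expression plasmid of about 9.4 kb, derived from PX459, that serves as the starting vector for building plasmids expressing two guide RNAs alongside Cas9. It is propagated in E. coli through a high-copy ColE1/pUC-type origin with ampicillin selection (AmpR under its own bla promoter) and also carries an f1 phage origin. A single AAV2 ITR annotated downstream of the expression cassette appears to be a remnant of the parental backbone rather than part of a functional packaging pair. The short annotated bom, rop and deoC1 fragments are probably incidental homology matches, not working parts.

The guide-expressing region places two RNA polymerase III promoters in opposite orientations: a forward human U6 promoter and a reverse-strand human H1 promoter, separated by a short spacer of roughly 140 bp. This convergent arrangement suggests that a paired-sgRNA insert is cloned between them so that each promoter drives one guide, although the record does not describe the cloning sites or strategy. Only a partial S. pyogenes gRNA scaffold is annotated, lying just beyond the H1 promoter.

Downstream, a CMV enhancer and a hybrid chicken β-actin/MVM intron, consistent with a CBh-type Pol II promoter, drive S. pyogenes Cas9. The nuclease has an N-terminal 3xHA tag and a C-terminal nucleoplasmin NLS, and is linked via a 2A peptide to puromycin N-acetyltransferase, with a bGH polyadenylation signal terminating the transcript. Transfected cells can therefore be enriched with puromycin. The associated work used paired-sgRNA libraries for genome-wide Cas9 screening of essential non-coding regulatory elements.
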