Features (pLannotate 1.2.2; 20 found; start..end, strand, type, name):
      1..241     +  promoter       U6 promoter: RNA polymerase III promoter for human U6 snRNA
    298..357     -  CDS            deoC1 (fragment): DEOC1_MESFL - Protein inferred from homology: Swiss-Prot protein existence level 3. Catalyzes a reversible aldol reaction between acetaldehyde and D-glyceraldehyde 3-phosphate to generate 2-deoxy-D-ribose 5- phosphate. From Mesoplasma florum (strain ATCC 33453 / NBRC 100688 / NCTC 11704 / L1) (Acholeplasma florum).
    384..598     -  promoter       H1 promoter: human H1 RNA promoter
    599..642     +  misc_RNA       gRNA scaffold (fragment): guide RNA scaffold for the Streptococcus pyogenes CRISPR/Cas9 system
    689..974     +  enhancer       CMV enhancer: human cytomegalovirus immediate early enhancer; contains an 18-bp deletion relative to the standard CMV enhancer
   1254..1481    +  intron         hybrid intron: hybrid between chicken β-actin (CBA) and minute virus of mice (MMV) introns (Gray et al., 2011)
   1496..1585    +  CDS            3xHA: three tandem HA epitope tags
   1637..3238    +  CDS            Cas9(N): N-terminal portion of Streptococcus pyogenes Cas9 (Zetsche et al., 2015)
   3239..5737    +  CDS            Cas9(C): C-terminal portion of Streptococcus pyogenes Cas9 (Zetsche et al., 2015)
   5738..5785    +  CDS            nucleoplasmin NLS: bipartite nuclear localization signal from nucleoplasmin
   5855..6454    +  CDS            PuroR (fragment): puromycin N-acetyltransferase; pac from Streptomyces; confers resistance to puromycin
   6488..6599    +  polyA_signal   bGH poly(A) signal: bovine growth hormone polyadenylation signal
   6704..6844    +  repeat_region  AAV2 ITR: inverted terminal repeat of adeno-associated virus serotype 2 inverted
   6849..6900    -  misc_feature   bom (fragment): basis of mobility region from pBR322
   6919..7374    +  rep_origin     f1 ori (sequence partly withheld): f1 bacteriophage origin of replication; arrow indicates direction of (+) strand synthesis
   7375..7424    -  misc_feature   bom (fragment): basis of mobility region from pBR322
   7526..7561    -  CDS            rop (fragment): Rop protein, which maintains plasmids at low copy number; rop
   7656..7760    +  promoter       AmpR promoter: bla
   7761..8621    +  CDS            AmpR: β-lactamase; bla; confers resistance to ampicillin, carbenicillin, and related antibiotics
   8792..9380    +  rep_origin     ori: high-copy-number ColE1/pMB1/pBR322/pUC origin of replication
>Addgene plasmid #218932 | Dual-CRISPR-Cas9-U6-H1 (pBP48) | addgene full sequence | sequence record 437116 | Addgene NGS Result
GAGGGCCTATTTCCCATGATTCCTTCATATTTGCATATACGATACAAGGCTGTTAGAGAGATAATTGGAA
TTAATTTGACTGTAAACACAAAGATATTAGTACAAAATACGTGACGTAGAAAGTAATAATTTCTTGGGTA
GTTTGCAGTTTTAAAATTATGTTTTAAAATGGACTATCATATGCTTACCGTAACTTGAAAGTATTTCGAT
TTCTTGGCTTTATATATCTTGTGGAAAGGACGAAACACCGGGTCTTCGAAAAGGATCCATGAGCAAAATA
AAAAAACGCTAGTTTTAGTAACTCGCGTTGTTTTCTTCACCTTTAATAATAGCTACTCCACCACTTGTTC
CTAAGCGGATCCAGCTAGAAGACTCGGGAAAGAGTGGTCTCATACAGAACTTATAAGATTCCCAAATCCA
AAGACATTTCACGTTTATGGTGATTTCCCAGAACACATAGCGACATGCAAATATTGCAGGGCGCCACTCC
CCTGTCCCTCACAGCCATCTTCCTGCCAGGGCGCACGCGCGCTGGGTGTTCCCGCCTAGTGACACTGGGC
CCGCGATTCCTTGGAGCGGGTTGATGACGTCAGCGTTCGTTTTAGAGCTAGAAATAGCAAGTTAAAATAA
GGCTAGTCCGTTTTTAGCGCGTGCGCCAATTCTGCAGACAAATGGCTCTAGAGGTACCCGTTACATAACT
TACGGTAAATGGCCCGCCTGGCTGACCGCCCAACGACCCCCGCCCATTGACGTCAATAGTAACGCCAATA
GGGACTTTCCATTGACGTCAATGGGTGGAGTATTTACGGTAAACTGCCCACTTGGCAGTACATCAAGTGT
ATCATATGCCAAGTACGCCCCCTATTGACGTCAATGACGGTAAATGGCCCGCCTGGCATTGTGCCCAGTA
CATGACCTTATGGGACTTTCCTACTTGGCAGTACATCTACGTATTAGTCATCGCTATTACCATGGTCGAG
GTGAGCCCCACGTTCTGCTTCACTCTCCCCATCTCCCCCCCCTCCCCACCCCCAATTTTGTATTTATTTA
TTTTTTAATTATTTTGTGCAGCGATGGGGGCGGGGGGGGGGGGGGGGCGCGCGCCRGGSGGGGSGGGGSG
GGGSGGGGGGSGGGGSGGGGSGRGGSGGRGRGGKGCGGCGGCAGCCAATCAGAGCGGCGCGCTCCGAAAG
TTTCCTTTTATGGCGAGGCGGCGGCGGCGGCGGCCCTATAAAAAGCGAAGCGCGCGGCGGGCGGGAGTCG
CTGCGCGCTGCCTTCGCCCCGTGCCCCGCTCCGCCGCCGCCTCGCGCCGCCCGCCCCGGCTCTGACTGAC
CGCGTTACTCCCACAGGTGAGCGGGCGGGACGGCCCTTCTCCTCCGGGCTGTAATTAGCTGAGCAAGAGG
TAAGGGTTTAAGGGATGGTTGGTTGGTGGGGTATTAATGTTTAATTACCTGGAGCACCTGCCTGAAATCA
CTTTTTTTCAGGTTGGACCGGTATGTACCCATACGATGTTCCTGACTATGCGGGCTATCCCTATGACGTC
CCGGACTATGCAGGATCGTATCCTTATGACGTTCCAGATTACGCTATGGCCCCAAAGAAGAAGCGGAAGG
TCGGTATCCACGGAGTCCCAGCAGCCGACAAGAAGTACAGCATCGGCCTGGACATCGGCACCAACTCTGT
GGGCTGGGCCGTGATCACCGACGAGTACAAGGTGCCCAGCAAGAAATTCAAGGTGCTGGGCAACACCGAC
CGGCACAGCATCAAGAAGAACCTGATCGGAGCCCTGCTGTTCGACAGCGGCGAAACAGCCGAGGCCACCC
GGCTGAAGAGAACCGCCAGAAGAAGATACACCAGACGGAAGAACCGGATCTGCTATCTGCAAGAGATCTT
CAGCAACGAGATGGCCAAGGTGGACGACAGCTTCTTCCACAGACTGGAAGAGTCCTTCCTGGTGGAAGAG
GATAAGAAGCACGAGCGGCACCCCATCTTCGGCAACATCGTGGACGAGGTGGCCTACCACGAGAAGTACC
CCACCATCTACCACCTGAGAAAGAAACTGGTGGACAGCACCGACAAGGCCGACCTGCGGCTGATCTATCT
GGCCCTGGCCCACATGATCAAGTTCCGGGGCCACTTCCTGATCGAGGGCGACCTGAACCCCGACAACAGC
GACGTGGACAAGCTGTTCATCCAGCTGGTGCAGACCTACAACCAGCTGTTCGAGGAAAACCCCATCAACG
CCAGCGGCGTGGACGCCAAGGCCATCCTGTCTGCCAGACTGAGCAAGAGCAGACGGCTGGAAAATCTGAT
CGCCCAGCTGCCCGGCGAGAAGAAGAATGGCCTGTTCGGAAACCTGATTGCCCTGAGCCTGGGCCTGACC
CCCAACTTCAAGAGCAACTTCGACCTGGCCGAGGATGCCAAACTGCAGCTGAGCAAGGACACCTACGACG
ACGACCTGGACAACCTGCTGGCCCAGATCGGCGACCAGTACGCCGACCTGTTTCTGGCCGCCAAGAACCT
GTCCGACGCCATCCTGCTGAGCGACATCCTGAGAGTGAACACCGAGATCACCAAGGCCCCCCTGAGCGCC
TCTATGATCAAGAGATACGACGAGCACCACCAGGACCTGACCCTGCTGAAAGCTCTCGTGCGGCAGCAGC
TGCCTGAGAAGTACAAAGAGATTTTCTTCGACCAGAGCAAGAACGGCTACGCCGGCTACATTGACGGCGG
AGCCAGCCAGGAAGAGTTCTACAAGTTCATCAAGCCCATCCTGGAAAAGATGGACGGCACCGAGGAACTG
CTCGTGAAGCTGAACAGAGAGGACCTGCTGCGGAAGCAGCGGACCTTCGACAACGGCAGCATCCCCCACC
AGATCCACCTGGGAGAGCTGCACGCCATTCTGCGGCGGCAGGAAGATTTTTACCCATTCCTGAAGGACAA
CCGGGAAAAGATCGAGAAGATCCTGACCTTCCGCATCCCCTACTACGTGGGCCCTCTGGCCAGGGGAAAC
AGCAGATTCGCCTGGATGACCAGAAAGAGCGAGGAAACCATCACCCCCTGGAACTTCGAGGAAGTGGTGG
ACAAGGGCGCTTCCGCCCAGAGCTTCATCGAGCGGATGACCAACTTCGATAAGAACCTGCCCAACGAGAA
GGTGCTGCCCAAGCACAGCCTGCTGTACGAGTACTTCACCGTGTATAACGAGCTGACCAAAGTGAAATAC
GTGACCGAGGGAATGAGAAAGCCCGCCTTCCTGAGCGGCGAGCAGAAAAAGGCCATCGTGGACCTGCTGT
TCAAGACCAACCGGAAAGTGACCGTGAAGCAGCTGAAAGAGGACTACTTCAAGAAAATCGAGTGCTTCGA
CTCCGTGGAAATCTCCGGCGTGGAAGATCGGTTCAACGCCTCCCTGGGCACATACCACGATCTGCTGAAA
ATTATCAAGGACAAGGACTTCCTGGACAATGAGGAAAACGAGGACATTCTGGAAGATATCGTGCTGACCC
TGACACTGTTTGAGGACAGAGAGATGATCGAGGAACGGCTGAAAACCTATGCCCACCTGTTCGACGACAA
AGTGATGAAGCAGCTGAAGCGGCGGAGATACACCGGCTGGGGCAGGCTGAGCCGGAAGCTGATCAACGGC
ATCCGGGACAAGCAGTCCGGCAAGACAATCCTGGATTTCCTGAAGTCCGACGGCTTCGCCAACAGAAACT
TCATGCAGCTGATCCACGACGACAGCCTGACCTTTAAAGAGGACATCCAGAAAGCCCAGGTGTCCGGCCA
GGGCGATAGCCTGCACGAGCACATTGCCAATCTGGCCGGCAGCCCCGCCATTAAGAAGGGCATCCTGCAG
ACAGTGAAGGTGGTGGACGAGCTCGTGAAAGTGATGGGCCGGCACAAGCCCGAGAACATCGTGATCGAAA
TGGCCAGAGAGAACCAGACCACCCAGAAGGGACAGAAGAACAGCCGCGAGAGAATGAAGCGGATCGAAGA
GGGCATCAAAGAGCTGGGCAGCCAGATCCTGAAAGAACACCCCGTGGAAAACACCCAGCTGCAGAACGAG
AAGCTGTACCTGTACTACCTGCAGAATGGGCGGGATATGTACGTGGACCAGGAACTGGACATCAACCGGC
TGTCCGACTACGATGTGGACCATATCGTGCCTCAGAGCTTTCTGAAGGACGACTCCATCGACAACAAGGT
GCTGACCAGAAGCGACAAGAACCGGGGCAAGAGCGACAACGTGCCCTCCGAAGAGGTCGTGAAGAAGATG
AAGAACTACTGGCGGCAGCTGCTGAACGCCAAGCTGATTACCCAGAGAAAGTTCGACAATCTGACCAAGG
CCGAGAGAGGCGGCCTGAGCGAACTGGATAAGGCCGGCTTCATCAAGAGACAGCTGGTGGAAACCCGGCA
GATCACAAAGCACGTGGCACAGATCCTGGACTCCCGGATGAACACTAAGTACGACGAGAATGACAAGCTG
ATCCGGGAAGTGAAAGTGATCACCCTGAAGTCCAAGCTGGTGTCCGATTTCCGGAAGGATTTCCAGTTTT
ACAAAGTGCGCGAGATCAACAACTACCACCACGCCCACGACGCCTACCTGAACGCCGTCGTGGGAACCGC
CCTGATCAAAAAGTACCCTAAGCTGGAAAGCGAGTTCGTGTACGGCGACTACAAGGTGTACGACGTGCGG
AAGATGATCGCCAAGAGCGAGCAGGAAATCGGCAAGGCTACCGCCAAGTACTTCTTCTACAGCAACATCA
TGAACTTTTTCAAGACCGAGATTACCCTGGCCAACGGCGAGATCCGGAAGCGGCCTCTGATCGAGACAAA
CGGCGAAACCGGGGAGATCGTGTGGGATAAGGGCCGGGATTTTGCCACCGTGCGGAAAGTGCTGAGCATG
CCCCAAGTGAATATCGTGAAAAAGACCGAGGTGCAGACAGGCGGCTTCAGCAAAGAGTCTATCCTGCCCA
AGAGGAACAGCGATAAGCTGATCGCCAGAAAGAAGGACTGGGACCCTAAGAAGTACGGCGGCTTCGACAG
CCCCACCGTGGCCTATTCTGTGCTGGTGGTGGCCAAAGTGGAAAAGGGCAAGTCCAAGAAACTGAAGAGT
GTGAAAGAGCTGCTGGGGATCACCATCATGGAAAGAAGCAGCTTCGAGAAGAATCCCATCGACTTTCTGG
AAGCCAAGGGCTACAAAGAAGTGAAAAAGGACCTGATCATCAAGCTGCCTAAGTACTCCCTGTTCGAGCT
GGAAAACGGCCGGAAGAGAATGCTGGCCTCTGCCGGCGAACTGCAGAAGGGAAACGAACTGGCCCTGCCC
TCCAAATATGTGAACTTCCTGTACCTGGCCAGCCACTATGAGAAGCTGAAGGGCTCCCCCGAGGATAATG
AGCAGAAACAGCTGTTTGTGGAACAGCACAAGCACTACCTGGACGAGATCATCGAGCAGATCAGCGAGTT
CTCCAAGAGAGTGATCCTGGCCGACGCTAATCTGGACAAAGTGCTGTCCGCCTACAACAAGCACCGGGAT
AAGCCCATCAGAGAGCAGGCCGAGAATATCATCCACCTGTTTACCCTGACCAATCTGGGAGCCCCTGCCG
CCTTCAAGTACTTTGACACCACCATCGACCGGAAGAGGTACACCAGCACCAAAGAGGTGCTGGACGCCAC
CCTGATCCACCAGAGCATCACCGGCCTGTACGAGACACGGATCGACCTGTCTCAGCTGGGAGGCGACAAA
AGGCCGGCGGCCACGAAAAAGGCCGGCCAGGCAAAAAAGAAAAAGGAATTCGGCAGTGGAGAGGGCAGAG
GAAGTCTGCTAACATGCGGTGACGTCGAGGAGAATCCTGGCCCAATGACCGAGTACAAGCCCACGGTGCG
CCTCGCCACCCGCGACGACGTCCCCAGGGCCGTACGCACCCTCGCCGCCGCGTTCGCCGACTACCCCGCC
ACGCGCCACACCGTCGATCCGGACCGCCACATCGAGCGGGTCACCGAGCTGCAAGAACTCTTCCTCACGC
GCGTCGGGCTCGACATCGGCAAGGTGTGGGTCGCGGACGACGGCGCCGCGGTGGCGGTCTGGACCACGCC
GGAGAGCGTCGAAGCGGGGGCGGTGTTCGCCGAGATCGGCCCGCGCATGGCCGAGTTGAGCGGTTCCCGG
CTGGCCGCGCAGCAACAGATGGAAGGCCTCCTGGCGCCGCACCGGCCCAAGGAGCCCGCGTGGTTCCTGG
CCACCGTCGGAGTCTCGCCCGACCACCAGGGCAAGGGTCTGGGCAGCGCCGTCGTGCTCCCCGGAGTGGA
GGCGGCCGAGCGCGCCGGGGTGCCCGCCTTCCTGGAGACCTCCGCGCCCCGCAACCTCCCCTTCTACGAG
CGGCTCGGCTTCACCGTCACCGCCGACGTCGAGGTGCCCGAAGGACCGCGCACCTGGTGCATGACCCGCA
AGCCCGGTGCCTGAGAATTCTAACTAGAGCTCGCTGATCAGCCTCGACTGTGCCTTCTAGTTGCCAGCCA
TCTGTTGTTTGCCCCTCCCCCGTGCCTTCCTTGACCCTGGAAGGTGCCACTCCCACTGTCCTTTCCTAAT
AAAATGAGGAAATTGCATCGCATTGTCTGAGTAGGTGTCATTCTATTCTGGGGGGTGGGGTGGGGCAGGA
CAGCAAGGGGGAGGATTGGGAAGAGAATAGCAGGCATGCTGGGGAGCGGCCGCAGGAACCCCTAGTGATG
GAGTTGGCCACTCCCTCTCTGCGCGCTCGCTCGCTCACTGAGGCCGGGCGACCAAAGGTCGCCCGACGCC
CGGGCTTTGCCCGGGCGGCCTCAGTGAGCGAGCGAGCGCGCAGCTGCCTGCAGGGGCGCCTGATGCGGTA
TTTTCTCCTTACGCATCTGTGCGGTATTTCACACCGCATA
[95 nt withheld, positions 6901-6995]
T
[46 nt withheld, positions 6997-7042]
C
[141 nt withheld, positions 7044-7184]
CCTTTGACGTTGGAGTCCACGTTCTTT
[37 nt withheld, positions 7212-7248]
ACTCTATCTCGGGCTATTCTTTTGATTTATAAGGGATTTTGCCGATTTCGGTCTATTGGTTAAAAAATGA
GCTGATTTAACAAAAATTTAACGCGAATTTTAACAAAATATTAACGTTTACAATTTTATGGTGCACTCTC
AGTACAATCTGCTCTGATGCCGCATAGTTAAGCCAGCCCCGACACCCGCCAACACCCGCTGACGCGCCCT
GACGGGCTTGTCTGCTCCCGGCATCCGCTTACAGACAAGCTGTGACCGTCTCCGGGAGCTGCATGTGTCA
GAGGTTTTCACCGTCATCACCGAAACGCGCGAGACGAAAGGGCCTCGTGATACGCCTATTTTTATAGGTT
AATGTCATGATAATAATGGTTTCTTAGACGTCAGGTGGCACTTTTCGGGGAAATGTGCGCGGAACCCCTA
TTTGTTTATTTTTCTAAATACATTCAAATATGTATCCGCTCATGAGACAATAACCCTGATAAATGCTTCA
ATAATATTGAAAAAGGAAGAGTATGAGTATTCAACATTTCCGTGTCGCCCTTATTCCCTTTTTTGCGGCA
TTTTGCCTTCCTGTTTTTGCTCACCCAGAAACGCTGGTGAAAGTAAAAGATGCTGAAGATCAGTTGGGTG
CACGAGTGGGTTACATCGAACTGGATCTCAACAGCGGTAAGATCCTTGAGAGTTTTCGCCCCGAAGAACG
TTTTCCAATGATGAGCACTTTTAAAGTTCTGCTATGTGGCGCGGTATTATCCCGTATTGACGCCGGGCAA
GAGCAACTCGGTCGCCGCATACACTATTCTCAGAATGACTTGGTTGAGTACTCACCAGTCACAGAAAAGC
ATCTTACGGATGGCATGACAGTAAGAGAATTATGCAGTGCTGCCATAACCATGAGTGATAACACTGCGGC
CAACTTACTTCTGACAACGATCGGAGGACCGAAGGAGCTAACCGCTTTTTTGCACAACATGGGGGATCAT
GTAACTCGCCTTGATCGTTGGGAACCGGAGCTGAATGAAGCCATACCAAACGACGAGCGTGACACCACGA
TGCCTGTAGCAATGGCAACAACGTTGCGCAAACTATTAACTGGCGAACTACTTACTCTAGCTTCCCGGCA
ACAATTAATAGACTGGATGGAGGCGGATAAAGTTGCAGGACCACTTCTGCGCTCGGCCCTTCCGGCTGGC
TGGTTTATTGCTGATAAATCTGGAGCCGGTGAGCGTGGAAGCCGCGGTATCATTGCAGCACTGGGGCCAG
ATGGTAAGCCCTCCCGTATCGTAGTTATCTACACGACGGGGAGTCAGGCAACTATGGATGAACGAAATAG
ACAGATCGCTGAGATAGGTGCCTCACTGATTAAGCATTGGTAACTGTCAGACCAAGTTTACTCATATATA
CTTTAGATTGATTTAAAACTTCATTTTTAATTTAAAAGGATCTAGGTGAAGATCCTTTTTGATAATCTCA
TGACCAAAATCCCTTAACGTGAGTTTTCGTTCCACTGAGCGTCAGACCCCGTAGAAAAGATCAAAGGATC
TTCTTGAGATCCTTTTTTTCTGCGCGTAATCTGCTGCTTGCAAACAAAAAAACCACCGCTACCAGCGGTG
GTTTGTTTGCCGGATCAAGAGCTACCAACTCTTTTTCCGAAGGTAACTGGCTTCAGCAGAGCGCAGATAC
CAAATACTGTTCTTCTAGTGTAGCCGTAGTTAGGCCACCACTTCAAGAACTCTGTAGCACCGCCTACATA
CCTCGCTCTGCTAATCCTGTTACCAGTGGCTGCTGCCAGTGGCGATAAGTCGTGTCTTACCGGGTTGGAC
TCAAGACGATAGTTACCGGATAAGGCGCAGCGGTCGGGCTGAACGGGGGGTTCGTGCACACAGCCCAGCT
TGGAGCGAACGACCTACACCGAACTGAGATACCTACAGCGTGAGCTATGAGAAAGCGCCACGCTTCCCGA
AGGGAGAAAGGCGGACAGGTATCCGGTAAGCGGCAGGGTCGGAACAGGAGAGCGCACGAGGGAGCTTCCA
GGGGGAAACGCCTGGTATCTTTATAGTCCTGTCGGGTTTCGCCACCTCTGACTTGAGCGTCGATTTTTGT
GATGCTCGTCAGGGGGGCGGAGCCTATGGAAAAACGCCAGCAACGCGGCCTTTTTACGGTTCCTGGCCTT
TTGCTGGCCTTTTGCTCACATGT
